Addgene plasmid #158611: pCASCADE-xylA
Purpose: Low phosphate inducible gRNA silencing the xylA promoter
Depositing lab: Michael Lynch. Depositing organization: Duke University. Publication: Dynamic control over feedback regulatory mechanisms improves NADPH flux and xylitol biosynthesis in engineered E. coli. Li S, Ye Z, Moreb EA, Hennigan JN, Castellanos DB, Yang T, Lynch MD. Metab Eng. 2021 Jan 15. pii: S1096-7176(21)00013-6. doi: 10.1016/j.ymben.2021.01.005. PubMed 33460820.
Backbone
  Vector backbone: pCASCADE
  Backbone manufacturer: None - Constructed in House
  Backbone size w/o insert (bp): 2500
  Total vector size (bp): 2841
  Vector type: Bacterial Expression
Growth in bacteria
  Bacterial resistance: Chloramphenicol, 25 μg/mL
  Growth temperature: 37°C
  Growth strain: DH5alpha
  Copy number: Low Copy
Gene/Insert
  Gene/Insert name: xylA guide array
  Species: Synthetic
  Promoter: E . coli ugpB gene promoter, low phosphate induction
  Cloning method: Gibson Cloning
  Sequencing primers: 5′ GGGAGACCACAACGG; 3′ CGCAGTCGAACGACCG
Terms and licenses: Academic/Nonprofit Terms; Industry Terms: Not Available to Industry
Depositor comments: Read the preprint at bioRxiv: https://doi.org/10.1101/2020.07.27.222588
How to cite: pCASCADE-xylA was a gift from Michael Lynch (Addgene plasmid # 158611 ; http://n2t.net/addgene:158611 ; RRID:Addgene_158611)
