[The description below was written by a language model from this plasmid's Addgene catalogue record and pLannotate feature annotations shown in this document.]
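Description:
pCASCADE-xylA is a small (about 2.8 kb) bacterial expression plasmid built on the in-house pCASCADE backbone and designed to deliver a CRISPR guide array in E. coli. It replicates from a p15A origin, which is compatible with ColE1-type plasmids and so allows it to be carried alongside other constructs. The catalogue lists it as low copy, and a short fragment resembling the RSF origin is also annotated next to p15A. Selection is by chloramphenicol, conferred by the cat gene under its native promoter and followed by the lambda t0 terminator.

The payload is a synthetic "xylA guide array", a guide RNA that targets the xylA promoter for transcriptional silencing. According to the catalogue, it is expressed from the E. coli ugpB promoter, which is induced when phosphate becomes limiting. Silencing of xylA is therefore switched on automatically as cells deplete phosphate, rather than by adding a chemical inducer. The automated feature table does not annotate either the ugpB promoter or the guide array. They most likely lie in one of the unannotated stretches of the sequence, but the record does not give their position. The rrnB T1 and T7Te terminators are annotated in tandem on the forward strand. A TetR coding sequence is also detected on the opposite strand, probably a carry-over from the parental backbone; the record assigns it no role.

The name implies use with a Cascade-type CRISPR interference system supplied by the host strain, since no Cas proteins are encoded on the plasmid. The associated work concerns dynamic metabolic control to improve NADPH flux and xylitol biosynthesis in engineered E. coli.
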