Features (pLannotate 1.2.2; 8 found; start..end, strand, type, name):
      7..630     -  CDS            TetR: tetracycline repressor TetR; tetR from transposon Tn10; TetR binds to the tetracycline operator tetO to inhibit transcription. This inhibition can be relieved by adding tetracycline or doxycycline.
    642..713     +  terminator     rrnB T1 terminator: transcription terminator T1 from the E. coli rrnB gene
    729..756     +  terminator     T7Te terminator: phage T7 early transcription terminator
   1139..1194    -  rep_origin     RSF ori (fragment): Plasmids containing the RSF 1030 origin of replication can be propagated in E. coli cells that contain additional plasmids with compatible origins.
   1282..1827    -  rep_origin     p15A ori: Plasmids containing the medium-copy-number p15A origin of replication can be propagated in E. coli cells that contain a second plasmid with the ColE1 origin.
   1941..2035    -  terminator     lambda t0 terminator: transcription terminator from phage lambda
   2059..2715    -  CDS            cat: CAT_ECOLX - Experimental evidence at protein level: Swiss-Prot protein existence level 1. This enzyme is an effector of chloramphenicol resistance in bacteria. From Escherichia coli. This protein is used as a marker in many commonly used cloning vectors, such as pACYC184.
   2716..2818    -  promoter       cat promoter: promoter of the E. coli cat gene encoding chloramphenicol acetyltransferase
>Addgene plasmid #158611 | pCASCADE-xylA | addgene full sequence | sequence record 311792 | Addgene NGS Result
GACGTCTTAAGACCCACTTTCACATTTAAGTTGTTTTTCTAATCCGCATATGATCAATTCAAGGCCGAAT
AAGAAGGCTGGCTCTGCACCTTGGTGATCAAATAATTCGATAGCTTGTCGTAATAATGGCGGCATACTAT
CAGTAGTAGGTGTTTCCCTTTCTTCTTTAGCGACTTGATGCTCTTGATCTTCCAATACGCAACCTAAAGT
AAAATGCCCCACAGCGCTGAGTGCATATAATGCATTCTCTAGTGAAAAACCTTGTTGGCATAAAAAGGCT
AATTGATTTTCGAGAGTTTCATACTGTTTTTCTGTAGGCCGTGTACCTAAATGTACTTTTGCTCCATCGC
GATGACTTAGTAAAGCACATCTAAAACTTTTAGCGTTATTACGTAAAAAATCTTGCCAGCTTTCCCCTTC
TAAAGGGCAAAAGTGAGTATGGTGCCTATCTAACATCTCAATGGCTAAGGCGTCGAGCAAAGCCCGCTTA
TTTTTTACATGCCAATACAATGTAGGCTGCTCTACACCTAGCTTCTGGGCGAGTTTACGGGTTGTTAAAC
CTTCGATTCCGACCTCATTAAGCAGCTCTAATGCGCTGTTAATCACTTTACTTTTATCTAATCTAGACAT
CATCCAGGCATCAAATAAAACGAAAGGCTCAGTCGAAAGACTGGGCCTTTCGTTTTATCTGTTGTTTGTC
GGTGAACGCTCTCTACTAGAGTCACACTGGCTCACCTTCGGGTGGGCCTTTCTGCGTTTATACACAGCTA
ACACCACGTCGTCCCTATCTGCTGCCCTAGGTCTATGAGTGGTTGCTGGATAACTCTTTCTGACACCTTA
CTATCTTACAAATGTAACAAAAAAGTTATTTTTCTGTAATTCGAGCATGTCATGTTACCCCGCGAGCATA
AAACGCGTATATTCAGGGAGACCACAACGGTTTCCCTCTACAAATAATTTTGTTTAACTTTGAATTCAAA
AGATCTGGTACCACCTCGAGTTCCCCGCGCCAGCGGGGATAAACCGGGAGTGCCCAATATTACGACATCA
TCCATCTCGAGTTCCCCGCGCCAGCGGGGATAAACCGAAAAAAAAACCCCGCCCCTGACAGGGCGGGGTT
TTTTTTCCTAGGGATATATTCCGCTTCCTCGCTCACTGACTCGCTACGCTCGGTCGTTCGACTGCGGCGA
GCGGAAATGGCTTACGAACGGGGCGGAGATTTCCTGGAAGATGCCAGGAAGATACTTAACAGGGAAGTGA
GAGGGCCGCGGCAAAGCCGTTTTTCCATAGGCTCCGCCCCCCTGACAAGCATCACGAAATCTGACGCTCA
AATCAGTGGTGGCGAAACCCGACAGGACTATAAAGATACCAGGCGTTTCCCCCTGGCGGCTCCCTCGTGC
GCTCTCCTGTTCCTGCCTTTCGGTTTACCGGTGTCATTCCGCTGTTATGGCCGCGTTTGTCTCATTCCAC
GCCTGACACTCAGTTCCGGGTAGGCAGTTCGCTCCAAGCTGGACTGTATGCACGAACCCCCCGTTCAGTC
CGACCGCTGCGCCTTATCCGGTAACTATCGTCTTGAGTCCAACCCGGAAAGACATGCAAAAGCACCACTG
GCAGCAGCCACTGGTAATTGATTTAGAGGAGTTAGTCTTGAAGTCATGCGCCGGTTAAGGCTAAACTGAA
AGGACAAGTTTTGGTGACTGCGCTCCTCCAAGCCAGTTACCTCGGTTCAAAGAGTTGGTAGCTCAGAGAA
CCTTCGAAAAACCGCCCTGCAAGGCGGTTTTTTCGTTTTCAGAGCAAGAGATTACGCGCAGACCAAAACG
ATCTCAAGAAGATCATCTTATTAATCAGATAAAATATTTCTAGATTTCAGTGCAATTTATCTCTTCAAAT
GTAGCACCTGAAGTCAGCCCCATACGATATAAGTTGTTACTAGTGCTTGGATTCTCACCAATAAAAAACG
CCCGGCGGCAACCGAGCGTTCTGAACAAATCCAGATGGAGTTCTGAGGTCATTACTGGATCTATCAACAG
GAGTCCAAGCGAGCTCGATATCAAATTACGCCCCGCCCTGCCACTCATCGCAGTACTGTTGTAATTCATT
AAGCATTCTGCCGACATGGAAGCCATCACAAACGGCATGATGAACCTGAATCGCCAGCGGCATCAGCACC
TTGTCGCCTTGCGTATAATATTTGCCCATGGTGAAAACGGGGGCGAAGAAGTTGTCCATATTGGCCACGT
TTAAATCAAAACTGGTGAAACTCACCCAGGGATTGGCTGAGACGAAAAACATATTCTCAATAAACCCTTT
AGGGAAATAGGCCAGGTTTTCACCGTAACACGCCACATCTTGCGAATATATGTGTAGAAACTGCCGGAAA
TCGTCGTGGTATTCACTCCAGAGCGATGAAAACGTTTCAGTTTGCTCATGGAAAACGGTGTAACAAGGGT
GAACACTATCCCATATCACCAGCTCACCGTCTTTCATTGCCATACGAAATTCCGGATGAGCATTCATCAG
GCGGGCAAGAATGTGAATAAAGGCCGGATAAAACTTGTGCTTATTTTTCTTTACGGTCTTTAAAAAGGCC
GTAATATCCAGCTGAACGGTCTGGTTATAGGTACATTGAGCAACTGACTGAAATGCCTCAAAATGTTCTT
TACGATGCCATTGGGATATATCAACGGTGGTATATCCAGTGATTTTTTTCTCCATTTTAGCTTCCTTAGC
TCCTGAAAATCTCGATAACTCAAAAAATACGCCCGGTAGTGATCTTATTTCATTATGGTGAAAGTTGGAA
CCTCTTACGTGCCGATCAACGTCTCATTTTCGCCAGATATC
